>Addgene plasmid #14784 | MSCV let-7g | addgene partial sequence | sequence record 21346 | 14784 with pLXSN5'
CCCTCACTCCTTCTCTAGGCGCCGGAATTCGTTAACCTCGAGAGATCTCTCGAGGACTGGTGTATTTCTT
TTGTTGGGTTGTTTTTCTAAGTGATTAAACAATTCTCCAAATATGGTAAAGATGAGGCAAATGTGTGGCG
GGTGCAGCTTTGCTGCCTGGCCTCTGCTGTGGGGATGTTGCCTTTCCTTCCTCAAGTGCGTCCTGCAGAG
CTGCTCCAGCGCTCCGTTCTCTTTTGCCTGATTCCAGGCTGAGGTAGTAGTTTGTACAGTTTGAGGGTCT
ATGATACCACCCGGTACAGGAGATAACTGTACAGGCCACTGCCTTGCCAGGAACAGTGCACCAGCTACCA
AATGGGGTGGAGAAGATGGTGAAGCCCTGCTCATCTCTGGGATTCCAGGTAATGGGAGGGGATCTCTCTT
TAGGTCAGGTGAGTAGTTCCTGGCACTAGAATAACCAGAAATGCATTGTGGTTGTCATTTGAGAGGCTTG
GAGTTGTTCAGATAAACCGTTTGAAACTGTTACAGAATATATAGAAGGGTTCAGATCTAATTCTACCGGG
TAGGGGAGGCGCTTTTCCCAAGGCAGTCTGGAGCATGCGCTTTAGCAGCCCCGCTGGGCACTTGGCGCTA
CACAAGTGGCCTCTGGCCTCGCACACATTCCACATCCACCGGTAGGCGCCAACCGGCTCCGTTCTTTGGT
GGCCCCTT
