[The description below was written by a language model from this plasmid's Addgene catalogue record.]
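Description:
MSCV let-7g is a retroviral mammalian expression plasmid built on the MSCV-neo backbone (about 6.5 kb without insert), a murine stem cell virus-derived vector. It is propagated in E. coli as a high-copy plasmid under ampicillin selection. In mammalian cells, stable transductants are selected with G418 through the vector's neomycin resistance marker. No feature table accompanies the record, so the exact arrangement of elements is not documented. In MSCV-type vectors generally, the viral long terminal repeats flank a packaging signal and the cloned insert. The 5′ LTR drives transcription of the insert, and the packaging signal lets the genomic RNA be incorporated into retroviral particles when the plasmid is introduced into a packaging cell line. The promoter driving the neomycin marker is not stated in the record.

The payload is the mouse microRNA let-7g, inserted by restriction enzyme cloning. The depositor cloned the genomic miRNA with approximately 500 base pairs of flanking sequence rather than the mature miRNA alone. The transcript should therefore resemble a primary miRNA that is processed into mature let-7g by the cell's endogenous miRNA biogenesis machinery. No tags or reporters are recorded.

The construct is suited to stable, integrated overexpression of let-7g in dividing mammalian cells through retroviral transduction followed by G418 selection. It was deposited in connection with a study on how impaired microRNA processing affects cellular transformation and tumorigenesis. This is consistent with its use to restore or elevate let-7g levels and examine the effects on cell growth and transformation phenotypes.
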