Addgene plasmid #14784: MSCV let-7g
Depositing lab: Tyler Jacks. Depositing organization: Massachusetts Institute of Technology. Publication: Impaired microRNA processing enhances cellular transformation and tumorigenesis. Kumar MS, Lu J, Mercer KL, Golub TR, Jacks T. Nat Genet. 2007 May;39(5):673-7. doi: 10.1038/ng2003. PubMed 17401365.
Backbone
  Vector backbone: MSCV-neo
  Backbone manufacturer: BD Biosciences
  Backbone size w/o insert (bp): 6500
  Vector type: Mammalian Expression, Retroviral
  Selectable markers: Neomycin (select with G418)
Growth in bacteria
  Bacterial resistance: Ampicillin, 100 μg/mL
  Growth temperature: 37°C
  Growth strain: DH5alpha
  Copy number: High Copy
Gene/Insert
  Gene/Insert name: let-7g
  Species: M. musculus (mouse)
  Cloning method: Restriction Enzyme
  Sequencing primers: 5′ pLXSN5'
Terms and licenses: Academic/Nonprofit Terms; Industry Terms: Not Available to Industry
Depositor comments: miRNA of the following mature sequence, with approximately 500 basepairs of flanking sequence, were cloned into MSCV-neo: let-7g: 5’-UGAGG UAGUA GUUUG UACAG U-3’.
How to cite: MSCV let-7g was a gift from Tyler Jacks (Addgene plasmid # 14784 ; http://n2t.net/addgene:14784 ; RRID:Addgene_14784)
